Addgene plasmid #104231: pHH0103 HYPC WW domain #1
Purpose: Bacterial expression of WW domain #1 from HYPC
Depositing lab: Sachdev Sidhu & Marius Sudol. Depositing organization: National University of Singapore.
Backbone
  Vector backbone: pHH0103
  Vector type: Bacterial Expression
Growth in bacteria
  Bacterial resistance: Ampicillin, 100 μg/mL
  Growth temperature: 37°C
  Growth strain: DH5alpha
  Copy number: Unknown
Gene/Insert
  Gene/Insert name: HYPC WW domain #1 (alt name: HYPC)
  Species: H. sapiens (human)
  Insert size (bp): 183
  Mutation: codon optimized for expression in bacteria
  Entrez Gene: PRPF40B (a.k.a. HYPC)
  Promoter: tac
  Tag / fusion protein: GST (N terminal on backbone)
  Cloning method: Restriction Enzyme; 5′ cloning site SfiI (unknown if destroyed); 3′ cloning site NotI (unknown if destroyed)
  Sequencing primers: 5′ pGEX-5'
Terms and licenses: Academic/Nonprofit Terms; Industry Terms: Not Available to Industry
Depositor comments: Amino acid sequence: Linker - ENLYFQGRRASV(gagctc) and WW domain - GTGPPRALWSEHVAPDGRIYYYNADDKQSVWEKPSVLKS
How to cite: pHH0103 HYPC WW domain #1 was a gift from Sachdev Sidhu & Marius Sudol (Addgene plasmid # 104231 ; http://n2t.net/addgene:104231 ; RRID:Addgene_104231)
