[The description below was written by a language model from this plasmid's Addgene catalogue record and pLannotate feature annotations shown in this document.]
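Description:
pHH0103 HYPC WW domain #1 is a bacterial expression plasmid of about 6.9 kb for producing the first WW domain of human HYPC (PRPF40B, a protein thought to act in pre-mRNA splicing) as a GST fusion in E. coli. It replicates from a ColE1/pMB1-type origin and is selected with ampicillin through the β-lactamase gene. The copy number is recorded as unknown. The backbone also carries an f1 phage origin, the pBR322 bom region, and disrupted fragments of rop and the tetracycline resistance gene.

Expression is driven by the tac promoter with a downstream lac operator. A lacI gene under the lacIq promoter on the same plasmid supplies repressor, so transcription is held off until it is induced with IPTG. The annotated reading frame begins with a 6xHis tag, which the catalogue entry does not mention. This is followed by Schistosoma japonicum GST and then a linker that, according to the depositor's comments, contains a TEV protease-type recognition motif. The 183 bp codon-optimized insert, cloned between SfiI and NotI sites, comes last. The annotation software matched the insert to the mouse Prpf40b orthologue, but the record gives the species as human.

Downstream of the insert are an fd phage terminator and two fragments of M13 gene III. These fragments, like the f1 origin, look like remnants of a phagemid ancestry, although the record does not say so.

The His and GST tags would allow affinity purification or immobilization of the isolated domain. That would suit binding studies on WW domains, which typically recognize proline-rich peptide motifs, though the record states only bacterial expression as the purpose.
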