Features (pLannotate 1.2.2; 21 found; start..end, strand, type, name):
      1..29      +  promoter       tac promoter: strong E. coli promoter; hybrid between the trp and lac UV5 promoters
     37..53      +  protein_bind   lac operator: The lac repressor binds to the lac operator to inhibit transcription in E. coli. This inhibition can be relieved by adding lactose or isopropyl-β-D-thiogalactopyranoside (IPTG). lac repressor encoded by lacI
    138..155     +  CDS            6xHis: 6xHis affinity tag
    171..824     +  CDS            GST26_SCHJA: Experimental evidence at protein level: Swiss-Prot protein existence level 1. GST isoenzymes appear to play a central role in the parasite detoxification system. Other functions are also suspected including a role in increasing the solubility of haematin in the parasite gut. From Schistosoma japonicum (Blood fluke).
    948..1064    +  CDS            Prpf40b (fragment): PR40B_MOUSE - Also known as Hypc. Experimental evidence at protein level: Swiss-Prot protein existence level 1. May be involved in pre-mRNA splicing. From Mus musculus (Mouse).
   1083..1130    +  terminator     fd terminator (sequence withheld): central terminator from bacteriophage fd (Otsuka and Kunisawa, 1982)
   1135..1347    +  CDS            M13 gene III (fragment) (sequence partly withheld): pIII; III; minor coat protein
   1362..1832    +  CDS            M13 gene III (fragment) (sequence partly withheld): pIII; III; minor coat protein
   1854..1924    +  CDS            TcR (fragment): tetracycline efflux protein; tet; confers resistance to tetracycline
   2166..2546    -  CDS            YPB1_ECOLX: Protein predicted: Swiss-Prot protein existence level 4. From Escherichia coli.
   2563..2714    +  CDS            rop (fragment): Rop protein, which maintains plasmids at low copy number; rop
   2750..3178    -  rep_origin     f1 ori (sequence partly withheld): f1 bacteriophage origin of replication; arrow indicates direction of (+) strand synthesis
   3187..3226    +  CDS            rop (fragment): Rop protein, which maintains plasmids at low copy number; rop
   3328..3468    +  misc_feature   bom: basis of mobility region from pBR322
   3654..4241    -  rep_origin     ori: high-copy-number ColE1/pMB1/pBR322/pUC origin of replication
   4412..5272    -  CDS            AmpR: β-lactamase; bla; confers resistance to ampicillin, carbenicillin, and related antibiotics
   5273..5377    -  promoter       AmpR promoter: bla
   5486..5563    +  promoter       lacIq promoter: lacI (mutant); In the lacIq allele, a single base change in the promoter boosts expression of the lacI gene about 10-fold.
   5564..6646    +  CDS            lacI: lac repressor; lacI; The lac repressor binds to the lac operator to inhibit transcription in E. coli. This inhibition can be relieved by adding lactose or isopropyl-β-D-thiogalactopyranoside (IPTG).
   6659..6680    +  protein_bind   CAP binding site: CAP binding activates transcription in the presence of cAMP. E. coli catabolite activator protein
   6699..6716    +  promoter       tet promoter (fragment): E. coli promoter for tetracycline efflux protein gene
>Addgene plasmid #104231 | pHH0103 HYPC WW domain #1 | addgene full sequence | sequence record 204368 | Addgene NGS Result
TTGACAATTAATCATCGGCTCGTATAATGTGTGGAATTGTGAGCGGATAACAATTTCACACAGGAAACAG
CCAGTCCGTTTAGGTGTTTTCACGAGCACTTCACCAACAAGGACCATAGATTATGAAAATCGAAGAACAC
CATCACCATCACCATTCCAGCGGTAAGCTTATGTCCCCTATACTAGGTTATTGGAAAATTAAGGGCCTTG
TGCAACCCACTCGACTTCTTTTGGAATATCTTGAAGAAAAATATGAAGAGCATTTGTATGAGCGCGATGA
AGGTGATAAATGGCGAAACAAAAAGTTTGAATTGGGTTTGGAGTTTCCCAATCTTCCTTATTATATTGAT
GGTGATGTTAAATTAACACAGTCTATGGCCATCATACGTTATATAGCTGACAAGCACAACATGTTGGGTG
GTTGTCCAAAAGAGCGTGCAGAGATTTCAATGCTTGAAGGAGCGGTTTTGGATATTAGATACGGTGTTTC
GAGAATTGCATATAGTAAAGACTTTGAAACTCTCAAAGTTGATTTTCTTAGCAAGCTACCTGAAATGCTG
AAAATGTTCGAAGATCGTTTATGTCATAAAACATATTTAAATGGTGATCATGTAACCCATCCTGACTTCA
TGTTGTATGACGCTCTTGATGTTGTTTTATACATGGACCCAATGTGCCTGGATGCGTTCCCAAAATTAGT
TTGTTTTAAAAAACGTATTGAAGCTATCCCACAAATTGATAAGTACTTGAAATCCAGCAAGTATATAGCA
TGGCCTTTGCAGGGCTGGCAAGCCACGTTTGGTGGTGGCGACCATCCTCCAAAATCGGATCTGGAAGTTC
TGTTCCAGGGGCCCCTGTCCAGCGGTCTGGTTCCGCGTGGTTCCGGTACCGCGGCCCAGCCGGCCGAAAA
TCTGTACTTCCAAGGTCGTCGTGCCTCTGTGGAGCTCGGTACGGGTCCGCCGCGTGCCCTGTGGTCTGAA
CATGTCGCCCCGGATGGTCGTATCTACTATTACAATGCTGATGATAAACAAAGCGTGTGGGAAAAACCGA
GCGTTCTGAAATCTTAGGCGGCCGCATA
[142 nt withheld, positions 1079-1220]
C
[98 nt withheld, positions 1222-1319]
AGTTTGTACTGGTGACGAAACTCAGTGTCTAGCTAGAGTGGC
[149 nt withheld, positions 1362-1510]
TGGTTTCATTGGTGACGTTTCCGGCCTTGCTAATGGTAATGGT
[62 nt withheld, positions 1554-1615]
ACCTTTAATGAATAATTTCCGTCAATATTTACCTTCCCTCCCTCAATCGGTTGAATGTCGCCCTTTTGTC
TTTGGCGCTGGTAAACCATATGAA
[86 nt withheld, positions 1710-1795]
T
[54 nt withheld, positions 1797-1850]
CTAGCGCCGCCCTATACCTTGTCTGCCTCCCCGCGTTGCGTCGCGGTGCATGGAGCCGGGCCACCTCGAC
CTGAATGGAAGCCGGCGGCACCTCGCTAACGGATTCACCACTCCAAGAATTGGAGCCAATCAATTCTTGC
GGAGAACTGTGAATGCGCAAACCAACCCTTGGCAGAACATATCCATCGCGTCCGCCATCTCCAGCAGCCG
CACGCGGCGCATCTCGGGCAGCGTTGGGTCCTGGCCACGGGTGCGCATGATCGTGCTCCTGTCGTTGAGG
ACCCGGCTAGGCTGGCGGGGTTGCCTTACTGGTTAGCAGAATGAATCACCGATACGCGAGCGAACGTGAA
GCGACTGCTGCTGCAAAACGTCTGCGACCTGAGCAACAACATGAATGGTCTTCGGTTTCCGTGTTTCGTA
AAGTCTGGAAACGCGGAAGTCAGCGCCCTGCACCATTATGTTCCGGATCTGCATCGCAGGATGCTGCTGG
CTACCCTGTGGAACACCTACATCTGTATTAACGAAGCGCTGGCATTGACCCTGAGTGATTTTTCTCTGGT
CCCGCCGCATCCATACCGCCAGTTGTTTACCCTCACAACGTTCCAGTAACCGGGCATGTTCATCATCAGT
AACCCGTATCGTGAGCATCCTCTCTCGTTTCATCGGTATCATTACCCCCATGAACAGAAATCCCCCTTAC
ACGGAGGCATCAGTGACCAAACAGGAAAAAACCGCCCTTAACATGGCCCGCTTTATCAGAAGCCAGACAT
TAACGCTTCTGGAGAAACTCAACGAGCTGGACGCGGATGAACAGGCAGACATCTGTGAATCGCTTCACGA
CCACGCTGATGAGCTTTACCGCAGGATCCGCGAAATTGTAAGCGTTAATATTTTGTTAAAATTCGCGTTA
AATTTTTGTTAAATCAGCTCATTTTTTAACCAATAGGCCGAAATCGGCAAAATCCCTTATAAATCAAAAG
AATAGACCGAGATAGGGTTGAGTGTTGTTCCAGTTTGGAACAAGAGTCCACTATTAAAGAACGTGGACTC
CAACGTCAAAGG
[49 nt withheld, positions 2913-2961]
T
[91 nt withheld, positions 2963-3053]
G
[124 nt withheld, positions 3055-3178]
CGCGGATCCTGCCTCGCGCGTTTCGGTGATGACGGTGAAAACCTCTGACACATGCAGCTCCCGGAGACGG
TCACAGCTTGTCTGTAAGCGGATGCCGGGAGCAGACAAGCCCGTCAGGGCGCGTCAGCGGGTGTTGGCGG
GTGTCGGGGCGCAGCCATGACCCAGTCACGTAGCGATAGCGGAGTGTATACTGGCTTAACTATGCGGCAT
CAGAGCAGATTGTACTGAGAGTGCACCATATGCGGTGTGAAATACCGCACAGATGCGTAAGGAGAAAATA
CCGCATCAGGCGCTCTTCCGCTTCCTCGCTCACTGACTCGCTGCGCTCGGTCGTTCGGCTGCGGCGAGCG
GTATCAGCTCACTCAAAGGCGGTAATACGGTTATCCACAGAATCAGGGGATAACGCAGGAAAGAACATGT
GAGCAAAAGGCCAGCAAAAGGCCAGGAACCGTAAAAAGGCCGCGTTGCTGGCGTTTTTCCATAGGCTCCG
CCCCCCTGACGAGCATCACAAAAATCGACGCTCAAGTCAGAGGTGGCGAAACCCGACAGGACTATAAAGA
TACCAGGGTTTCCCCCTGGAAGCTCCCTCGTGCGCTCTCCTGTTCCGACCCTGCCGCTTACCGGATACCT
GTCCGCCTTTCTCCCTTCGGGAAGCGTGGCGCTTTCTCATAGCTCACGCTGTAGGTATCTCAGTTCGGTG
TAGGTCGTTCGCTCCAAGCTGGGCTGTGTGCACGAACCCCCCGTTCAGCCCGACCGCTGCGCCTTATCCG
GTAACTATCGTCTTGAGTCCAACCCGGTAAGACACGACTTATCGCCACTGGCAGCAGCCACTGGTAACAG
GATTAGCAGAGCGAGGTATGTAGGCGGTGCTACAGAGTTCTTGAAGTGGTGGCCTAACTACGGCTACACT
AGAAGGACAGTATTTGGTATCTGCGCTCTGCTGAAGCCAGTTACCTTCGGAAAAAGAGTTGGTAGCTCTT
GATCCGGCAAACAAACCACCGCTGGTAGCGGTGGTTTTTTTGTTTGCAAGCAGCAGATTACGCGCAGAAA
AAAAGGATCTCAAGAAGATCCTTTGATCTTTTCTACGGGGTCTGACGCTCAGTGGAACGAAAACTCACGT
TAAGGGATTTTGGTCATGAGATTATCAAAAAGGATCTTCACCTAGATCCTTTTAAATTAAAAATGAAGTT
TTAAATCAATCTAAAGTATATATGAGTAAACTTGGTCTGACAGTTACCAATGCTTAATCAGTGAGGCACC
TATCTCAGCGATCTGTCTATTTCGTTCATCCATAGTTGCCTGACTCCCCGTCGTGTAGATAACTACGATA
CGGGAGGGCTTACCATCTGGCCCCAGTGCTGCAATGATACCGCGAGACCCACGCTCACCGGCTCCAGATT
TATCAGCAATAAACCAGCCAGCCGGAAGGGCCGAGCGCAGAAGTGGTCCTGCAACTTTATCCGCCTCCAT
CCAGTCTATTAATTGTTGCCGGGAAGCTAGAGTAAGTAGTTCGCCAGTTAATAGTTTGCGCAACGTTGTT
GCCATTGCTGCAGGCATCGTGGTGTCACGCTCGTCGTTTGGTATGGCTTCATTCAGCTCCGGTTCCCAAC
GATCAAGGCGAGTTACATGATCCCCCATGTTGTGCAAAAAAGCGGTTAGCTCCTTCGGTCCTCCGATCGT
TGTCAGAAGTAAGTTGGCCGCAGTGTTATCACTCATGGTTATGGCAGCACTGCATAATTCTCTTACTGTC
ATGCCATCCGTAAGATGCTTTTCTGTGACTGGTGAGTACTCAACCAAGTCATTCTGAGAATAGTGTATGC
GGCGACCGAGTTGCTCTTGCCCGGCGTCAACACGGGATAATACCGCGCCACATAGCAGAACTTTAAAAGT
GCTCATCATTGGAAAACGTTCTTCGGGGCGAAAACTCTCAAGGATCTTACCGCTGTTGAGATCCAGTTCG
ATGTAACCCACTCGTGCACCCAACTGATCTTCAGCATCTTTTACTTTCACCAGCGTTTCTGGGTGAGCAA
AAACAGGAAGGCAAAATGCCGCAAAAAAGGGAATAAGGGCGACACGGAAATGTTGAATACTCATACTCTT
CCTTTTTCAATATTATTGAAGCATTTATCAGGGTTATTGTCTCATGAGCGGATACATATTTGAATGTATT
TAGAAAAATAAACAAATAGGGGTTCCGCGCACATTTCCCCGAAAAGTGCCACCTGACGTCTAAGAAACCA
TTATTATCATGACATTAACCTATAAAAATAGGCGTATCACGAGGCCCTTTCGTCTTCAAGAATTCCCGAC
ACCATCGAATGGTGCAAAACCTTTCGCGGTATGGCATGATAGCGCCCGGAAGAGAGTCAATTCAGGGTGG
TGAATGTGAAACCAGTAACGTTATACGATGTCGCAGAGTATGCCGGTGTCTCTTATCAGACCGTTTCCCG
CGTGGTGAACCAGGCCAGCCACGTTTCTGCGAAAACGCGGGAAAAAGTGGAAGCGGCGATGGCGGAGCTG
AATTACATTCCCAACCGCGTGGCACAACAACTGGCGGGCAAACAGTCGTTGCTGATTGGCGTTGCCACCT
CCAGTCTGGCCCTGCACGCGCCGTCGCAAATTGTCGCGGCGATTAAATCTCGCGCCGATCAACTGGGTGC
CAGCGTGGTGGTGTCGATGGTAGAACGAAGCGGCGTCGAAGCCTGTAAAGCGGCGGTGCACAATCTTCTC
GCGCAACGCGTCAGTGGGCTGATCATTAACTATCCGCTGGATGACCAGGATGCCATTGCTGTGGAAGCTG
CCTGCACTAATGTTCCGGCGTTATTTCTTGATGTCTCTGACCAGACACCCATCAACAGTATTATTTTCTC
CCATGAAGACGGTACGCGACTGGGCGTGGAGCATCTGGTCGCATTGGGTCACCAGCAAATCGCGCTGTTA
GCGGGCCCATTAAGTTCTGTCTCGGCGCGTCTGCGTCTGGCTGGCTGGCATAAATATCTCACTCGCAATC
AAATTCAGCCGATAGCGGAACGGGAAGGCGACTGGAGTGCCATGTCCGGTTTTCAACAAACCATGCAAAT
GCTGAATGAGGGCATCGTTCCCACTGCGATGCTGGTTGCCAACGATCAGATGGCGCTGGGCGCAATGCGC
GCCATTACCGAGTCCGGGCTGCGCGTTGGTGCGGATATCTCGGTAGTGGGATACGACGATACCGAAGACA
GCTCATGTTATATCCCGCCGTTAACCACCATCAAACAGGATTTTCGCCTGCTGGGGCAAACCAGCGTGGA
CCGCTTGCTGCAACTCTCTCAGGGCCAGGCGGTGAAGGGCAATCAGCTGTTGCCCGTCTCACTGGTGAAA
AGAAAAACCACCCTGGCGCCCAATACGCAAACCGCCTCTCCCCGCGCGTTGGCCGATTCATTAATGCAGC
TGGCACGACAGGTTTCCCGACTGGAAAGCGGGCAGTGAGCGCAACGCAATTAATGTAAGTTAGCTCACTC
ATTAGGCACAATTCTCATGTTTGACAGCTTATCATCGACTGCACGGTGCACCAATGCTTCTGGCGTCAGG
CAGCCATCGGAAGCTGTGGTATGGCTGTGCAGGTCGTAAATCACTGCATAATTCGTGTCGCTCAAGGCGC
ACTCCCGTTCTGGATAATGTTTTTTGCGCCGACATCATAACGGTTCTGGCAAATATTCTGAAATGAGCTG
