>Addgene plasmid #104231 | pHH0103 HYPC WW domain #1 | depositor partial sequence | sequence record 197383 | WW domain with linker
GGCCCAGCCGGCCGAAAATCTGTACTTCCAAGGTCGTCGTGCCTCTGTGGAGCTCGGTACGGGTCCGCCG
CGTGCCCTGTGGTCTGAACATGTCGCCCCGGATGGTCGTATCTACTATTACAATGCTGATGATAAACAAA
GCGTGTGGGAAAAACCGAGCGTTCTGAAATCTTAGGCGGCCGC
